>Addgene plasmid #161294 | pDONR221-SLC27A1_STOP | addgene full sequence | sequence record 405442 | Addgene NGS Result
CAAATAATGATTTTATTTTGACTGATAGTGACCTGTTCGTTGCAACACATTGATGAGCAATGCTTTTTTA
TAATGCCAACTTTGTACAAAAAAGCAGGCTCCACCATGAGGGCACCTGGAGCAGGAGCAGCATCCGTGGT
GTCTCTGGCCCTGCTGTGGCTGCTGGGACTGCCATGGACCTGGTCCGCCGCAGCCGCCCTGGGCGTGTAT
GTGGGATCTGGAGGATGGAGGTTCCTGAGGATCGTGTGCAAGACAGCCCGGAGAGATCTGTTTGGCCTGA
GCGTGCTGATCAGGGTGCGCCTGGAGCTGAGGCGCCACCAGAGGGCCGGCCACACCATCCCCAGAATCTT
CCAGGCAGTGGTGCAGAGGCAGCCTGAGAGACTGGCCCTGGTGGATGCAGGAACCGGAGAGTGTTGGACA
TTTGCCCAGCTGGACGCCTACTCCAACGCCGTGGCCAATCTGTTCCGGCAGCTGGGATTTGCACCAGGCG
ACGTGGTGGCCATCTTCCTGGAGGGCAGACCCGAGTTTGTGGGACTGTGGCTGGGACTGGCAAAGGCAGG
AATGGAGGCCGCCCTGCTGAACGTGAATCTGCGGAGAGAGCCTCTGGCATTCTGCCTGGGCACCTCCGGA
GCAAAGGCCCTGATCTTTGGAGGAGAGATGGTGGCAGCAGTGGCAGAGGTGAGCGGACACCTGGGCAAGT
CCCTGATCAAGTTCTGTTCTGGCGACCTGGGACCTGAGGGAATCCTGCCAGACACCCACCTGCTGGATCC
TCTGCTGAAGGAGGCAAGCACAGCACCACTGGCACAGATCCCTTCCAAGGGAATGGACGATAGGCTGTTC
TACATCTATACCAGCGGAACCACAGGACTGCCAAAGGCAGCCATCGTGGTGCACTCCCGGTACTATAGAA
TGGCCGCCTTTGGCCACCACGCATATAGGATGCAGGCAGCAGACGTGCTGTACGATTGCCTGCCCCTGTA
TCACTCTGCCGGCAACATCATCGGCGTGGGCCAGTGTCTGATCTACGGCCTGACCGTGGTGCTGAGGAAG
AAGTTCAGCGCCTCCCGCTTTTGGGACGATTGCATCAAGTACAATTGTACAGTGGTGCAGTATATCGGCG
AGATCTGCCGGTACCTGCTGAAGCAGCCAGTGAGAGAGGCAGAGAGGCGCCACCGGGTGAGACTGGCAGT
GGGAAACGGACTGAGGCCAGCAATCTGGGAGGAGTTCACCGAGAGGTTTGGCGTGCGCCAGATCGGCGAG
TTCTATGGCGCCACAGAGTGCAACTGTAGCATCGCCAATATGGATGGCAAGGTCGGCTCCTGTGGCTTTA
ACTCTAGGATCCTGCCCCACGTGTACCCTATCCGCCTGGTGAAAGTGAATGAGGATACCATGGAGCTGCT
GAGAGACGCCCAGGGCCTGTGCATCCCATGTCAGGCAGGAGAGCCAGGACTGCTGGTGGGACAGATCAAT
CAGCAGGACCCCCTGCGGAGATTCGATGGCTACGTGAGCGAGAGCGCCACATCCAAGAAGATCGCCCACA
GCGTGTTTTCCAAGGGCGATTCTGCCTACCTGAGCGGCGACGTGCTGGTCATGGATGAGCTGGGCTACAT
GTATTTCAGGGACCGCTCTGGCGATACCTTTCGGTGGAGAGGCGAGAACGTGTCTACCACAGAGGTGGAG
GGCGTGCTGAGCAGGCTGCTGGGACAGACAGACGTGGCCGTGTACGGCGTGGCAGTGCCTGGAGTGGAGG
GCAAGGCAGGCATGGCCGCCGTGGCCGACCCTCACAGCCTGCTGGATCCAAATGCCATCTATCAGGAGCT
GCAGAAGGTGCTGGCACCATACGCAAGGCCCATCTTCCTGAGACTGCTGCCACAGGTGGACACCACAGGC
ACCTTCAAGATCCAGAAGACAAGGCTGCAGAGGGAGGGATTTGACCCAAGGCAGACCTCTGATCGCCTGT
TCTTTCTGGACCTGAAGCAGGGCCACTATCTGCCTCTGAACGAGGCCGTGTACACACGCATCTGCAGCGG
CGCCTTTGCCCTGTAAGACCCAGCTTTCTTGTACAAAGTTGGCATTATAAGAAAGCATTGCTTATCAATT
TGTTGCAACGAACAGGTCACTATCAGTCAAAATAAAATCATTATTTGCCATCCAGCTGATATCCCCTATA
GTGAGTCGTATTACATGGTCATAGCTGTTTCCTGGCAGCTCTGGCCCGTGTCTCAAAATCTCTGATGTTA
CATTGCACAAGATAAAAATATATCATCATGAACAATAAAACTGTCTGCTTACATAAACAGTAATACAAGG
GGTGTTATGAGCCATATTCAACGGGAAACGTCGAGGCCGCGATTAAATTCCAACATGGATGCTGATTTAT
ATGGGTATAAATGGGCTCGCGATAATGTCGGGCAATCAGGTGCGACAATCTATCGCTTGTATGGGAAGCC
CGATGCGCCAGAGTTGTTTCTGAAACATGGCAAAGGTAGCGTTGCCAATGATGTTACAGATGAGATGGTC
AGACTAAACTGGCTGACGGAATTTATGCCTCTTCCGACCATCAAGCATTTTATCCGTACTCCTGATGATG
CATGGTTACTCACCACTGCGATCCCCGGAAAAACAGCATTCCAGGTATTAGAAGAATATCCTGATTCAGG
TGAAAATATTGTTGATGCGCTGGCAGTGTTCCTGCGCCGGTTGCATTCGATTCCTGTTTGTAATTGTCCT
TTTAACAGCGATCGCGTATTTCGTCTCGCTCAGGCGCAATCACGAATGAATAACGGTTTGGTTGATGCGA
GTGATTTTGATGACGAGCGTAATGGCTGGCCTGTTGAACAAGTCTGGAAAGAAATGCATAAACTTTTGCC
ATTCTCACCGGATTCAGTCGTCACTCATGGTGATTTCTCACTTGATAACCTTATTTTTGACGAGGGGAAA
TTAATAGGTTGTATTGATGTTGGACGAGTCGGAATCGCAGACCGATACCAGGATCTTGCCATCCTATGGA
ACTGCCTCGGTGAGTTTTCTCCTTCATTACAGAAACGGCTTTTTCAAAAATATGGTATTGATAATCCTGA
TATGAATAAATTGCAGTTTCATTTGATGCTCGATGAGTTTTTCTAATCAGAATTGGTTAATTGGTTGTAA
CACTGGCAGAGCATTACGCTGACTTGACGGGACGGCGCAAGCTCATGACCAAAATCCCTTAACGTGAGTT
ACGCGTCGTTCCACTGAGCGTCAGACCCCGTAGAAAAGATCAAAGGATCTTCTTGAGATCCTTTTTTTCT
GCGCGTAATCTGCTGCTTGCAAACAAAAAAACCACCGCTACCAGCGGTGGTTTGTTTGCCGGATCAAGAG
CTACCAACTCTTTTTCCGAAGGTAACTGGCTTCAGCAGAGCGCAGATACCAAATACTGTTCTTCTAGTGT
AGCCGTAGTTAGGCCACCACTTCAAGAACTCTGTAGCACCGCCTACATACCTCGCTCTGCTAATCCTGTT
ACCAGTGGCTGCTGCCAGTGGCGATAAGTCGTGTCTTACCGGGTTGGACTCAAGACGATAGTTACCGGAT
AAGGCGCAGCGGTCGGGCTGAACGGGGGGTTCGTGCACACAGCCCAGCTTGGAGCGAACGACCTACACCG
AACTGAGATACCTACAGCGTGAGCTATGAGAAAGCGCCACGCTTCCCGAAGGGAGAAAGGCGGACAGGTA
TCCGGTAAGCGGCAGGGTCGGAACAGGAGAGCGCACGAGGGAGCTTCCAGGGGGAAACGCCTGGTATCTT
TATAGTCCTGTCGGGTTTCGCCACCTCTGACTTGAGCGTCGATTTTTGTGATGCTCGTCAGGGGGGCGGA
GCCTATGGAAAAACGCCAGCAACGCGGCCTTTTTACGGTTCCTGGCCTTTTGCTGGCCTTTTGCTCACAT
GTTCTTTCCTGCGTTATCCCCTGATTCTGTGGATAACCGTATTACCGCCTTTGAGTGAGCTGATACCGCT
CGCCGCAGCCGAACGACCGAGCGCAGCGAGTCAGTGAGCGAGGAAGCGGAAGAGCGCCCAATACGCAAAC
CGCCTCTCCCCGCGCGTTGGCCGATTCATTAATGCAGCTGGCACGACAGGTTTCCCGACTGGAAAGCGGG
CAGTGAGCGCAACGCAATTAATACGCGTACCGCTAGCCAGGAAGAGTTTGTAGAAACGCAAAAAGGCCAT
CCGTCAGGATGGCCTTCTGCTTAGTTTGATGCCTGGCAGTTTATGGCGGGCGTCCTGCCCGCCACCCTCC
GGGCCGTTGCTTCACAACGTTCAAATCCGCTCCCGGCGGATTTGTCCTACTCAGGAGAGCGTTCACCGAC
AAACAACAGATAAAACGAAAGGCCCAGTCTTCCGACTGAGCCTTTCGTTTTATTTGATGCCTGGCAGTTC
CCTACTCTCGCGTTAACGCTAGCATGGATGTTTTCCCAGTCACGACGTTGTAAAACGACGGCCAGTCTTA
AGCTCGGGCCC
Features (pLannotate 1.2.2; 10 found; start..end, strand, type, name):
      1..100     +  protein_bind   attL1: mutant version of attL; recombination site for the Gateway® LR reaction LR Clonase™
    106..2043    +  CDS            SLC27A1: S27A1_HUMAN - Also known as ACSVL5, FATP1. Experimental evidence at protein level: Swiss-Prot protein existence level 1. Mediates the ATP-dependent import of long-chain fatty acids (LCFA) into the cell by mediating their translocation at the plasma membrane (PubMed:28178239). Has also an acyl-CoA ligase activity for long-chain and very-long-chain fatty acids. May act directly as a bona fide transporter, or alternatively, in a cytoplasmic or membrane- associated multimeric protein complex to trap and draw fatty acids towards accumulation. Plays a pivotal role in regulating available LCFA substr
   2048..2147    -  protein_bind   attL2: mutant version of attL; recombination site for the Gateway® LR reaction LR Clonase™
   2165..2183    -  promoter       T7 promoter: promoter for bacteriophage T7 RNA polymerase
   2317..3126    +  CDS            KanR: aminoglycoside phosphotransferase; aph(3')-Ia; confers resistance to kanamycin in bacteria or G418 (Geneticin®) in eukaryotes
   3273..3861    +  rep_origin     ori: high-copy-number ColE1/pMB1/pBR322/pUC origin of replication
   4044..4136    +  CDS            lacI (fragment): lac repressor; lacI; The lac repressor binds to the lac operator to inhibit transcription in E. coli. This inhibition can be relieved by adding lactose or isopropyl-β-D-thiogalactopyranoside (IPTG).
   4191..4218    -  terminator     rrnB T2 terminator: transcription terminator T2 from the E. coli rrnB gene
   4350..4393    +  terminator     rrnB T1 terminator: Escherichia coli rrnB; transcription terminator T1 from the E. coli rrnB gene
   4440..4476    -  CDS            lacZα (fragment): LacZα fragment of β-galactosidase; lacZ fragment
