[The description below was written by a language model from this plasmid's Addgene catalogue record and pLannotate feature annotations shown in this document.]
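Description:
pDONR221-SLC27A1_STOP is a Gateway entry clone built on the pDONR221 backbone, carrying a codon-optimized open reading frame for human SLC27A1 (also known as FATP1 or ACSVL5), a solute carrier family member that mediates uptake of long-chain fatty acids at the plasma membrane and also has acyl-CoA ligase activity toward long- and very-long-chain fatty acids. The sequenced plasmid is about 4.5 kb. It is propagated in E. coli through a high-copy ColE1/pUC-type origin and selected with kanamycin via an aminoglycoside phosphotransferase gene. Although the catalogue lists the vector type as mammalian expression, the feature table shows no eukaryotic promoter or polyadenylation signal, so the plasmid serves as a shuttle for the ORF rather than as an expression vector in its own right.

The roughly 1.9 kb coding sequence sits between attL1 and attL2 sites, which allow an LR Clonase reaction to move it directionally into any attR-containing destination vector of the user's choice. As the name indicates, the ORF ends with a stop codon, so this version suits native or N-terminally tagged expression and is not compatible with C-terminal fusions encoded by a destination vector; a companion clone without the stop codon exists for that purpose. Other annotated elements are standard backbone parts: rrnB T1 and T2 terminators upstream of attL1 that shield the insert from read-through transcription, a T7 promoter beyond attL2 oriented toward the insert, and short lacI and lacZα remnants. M13 forward and reverse primer sites are listed for sequencing the insert. The plasmid belongs to a consortium collection of SLC transporter clones assembled to support transporter research and drug discovery.
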