Addgene plasmid #161294: pDONR221-SLC27A1_STOP
Purpose: Gateway entry clone with codon-optimized ORF sequence for subcloning into custom expression vectors. Contains a STOP codon at the end of the codon-optimized ORF sequence.
Depositing lab: RESOLUTE Consortium & Giulio Superti-Furga. Depositing organization: CeMM Research Center for Molecular Medicine. Publication: The RESOLUTE consortium: unlocking SLC transporters for drug discovery. Superti-Furga G, Lackner D, Wiedmer T, Ingles-Prieto A, Barbosa B, Girardi E, Goldmann U, Gurtl B, Klavins K, Klimek C, Lindinger S, Lineiro-Retes E, Muller AC, Onstein S, Redinger G, Reil D, Sedlyarov V, Wolf G, Crawford M, Everley R, ... Steppan CM. Nat Rev Drug Discov. 2020 Jul;19(7):429-430. doi: 10.1038/d41573-020-00056-6. PubMed 32265506.
Backbone
  Vector backbone: pDONR221
  Backbone manufacturer: ThermoFisher Scientific
  Backbone size w/o insert (bp): 2550
  Vector type: Mammalian Expression
Growth in bacteria
  Bacterial resistance: Kanamycin, 50 μg/mL
  Growth temperature: 37°C
  Growth strain: NEB Stable
  Copy number: High Copy
Gene/Insert
  Gene/Insert name: SLC27A1 (alt name: FATP1, FATP, MGC71751, FLJ00336, ACSVL5)
  Species: H. sapiens (human)
  Insert size (bp): 1941
  Entrez Gene: SLC27A1 (a.k.a. FATP, FATP1, ACSVL5, FLJ00336, MGC71751)
  Cloning method: Gateway Cloning
  Sequencing primers: 5′ M13-fwd; 3′ M13-rev
Terms and licenses: Academic/Nonprofit Terms; Industry Terms
Depositor comments: This plasmid contains a STOP codon at the end of the codon-optimized ORF. For the version of this plasmid that does not contain a STOP codon, please see Addgene plasmid 132128 For more information on the full Resolute plasmid collection, please see www.addgene.org/depositor-collections/re-solute/. Please provide your feedback on this plasmid to the RESOLUTE consortium by filling out their RESOLUTE repository feedback form: https://forms.office.com/Pages/ResponsePage.aspx?id=0e05yklzmkS7rjFGQL4N7z4feCLQvEJAmVcOCM_u885UN1JJRko0Ukg4TVQwNTZLOUxPQVJWT1NHUCQlQCN0PWcu
How to cite: pDONR221-SLC27A1_STOP was a gift from RESOLUTE Consortium & Giulio Superti-Furga (Addgene plasmid # 161294 ; http://n2t.net/addgene:161294 ; RRID:Addgene_161294)
