>Addgene plasmid #161294 | pDONR221-SLC27A1_STOP | depositor partial sequence | sequence record 312523 | Codon-optimized ORF of SLC27A1
ATGAGGGCACCTGGAGCAGGAGCAGCATCCGTGGTGTCTCTGGCCCTGCTGTGGCTGCTGGGACTGCCAT
GGACCTGGTCCGCCGCAGCCGCCCTGGGCGTGTATGTGGGATCTGGAGGATGGAGGTTCCTGAGGATCGT
GTGCAAGACAGCCCGGAGAGATCTGTTTGGCCTGAGCGTGCTGATCAGGGTGCGCCTGGAGCTGAGGCGC
CACCAGAGGGCCGGCCACACCATCCCCAGAATCTTCCAGGCAGTGGTGCAGAGGCAGCCTGAGAGACTGG
CCCTGGTGGATGCAGGAACCGGAGAGTGTTGGACATTTGCCCAGCTGGACGCCTACTCCAACGCCGTGGC
CAATCTGTTCCGGCAGCTGGGATTTGCACCAGGCGACGTGGTGGCCATCTTCCTGGAGGGCAGACCCGAG
TTTGTGGGACTGTGGCTGGGACTGGCAAAGGCAGGAATGGAGGCCGCCCTGCTGAACGTGAATCTGCGGA
GAGAGCCTCTGGCATTCTGCCTGGGCACCTCCGGAGCAAAGGCCCTGATCTTTGGAGGAGAGATGGTGGC
AGCAGTGGCAGAGGTGAGCGGACACCTGGGCAAGTCCCTGATCAAGTTCTGTTCTGGCGACCTGGGACCT
GAGGGAATCCTGCCAGACACCCACCTGCTGGATCCTCTGCTGAAGGAGGCAAGCACAGCACCACTGGCAC
AGATCCCTTCCAAGGGAATGGACGATAGGCTGTTCTACATCTATACCAGCGGAACCACAGGACTGCCAAA
GGCAGCCATCGTGGTGCACTCCCGGTACTATAGAATGGCCGCCTTTGGCCACCACGCATATAGGATGCAG
GCAGCAGACGTGCTGTACGATTGCCTGCCCCTGTATCACTCTGCCGGCAACATCATCGGCGTGGGCCAGT
GTCTGATCTACGGCCTGACCGTGGTGCTGAGGAAGAAGTTCAGCGCCTCCCGCTTTTGGGACGATTGCAT
CAAGTACAATTGTACAGTGGTGCAGTATATCGGCGAGATCTGCCGGTACCTGCTGAAGCAGCCAGTGAGA
GAGGCAGAGAGGCGCCACCGGGTGAGACTGGCAGTGGGAAACGGACTGAGGCCAGCAATCTGGGAGGAGT
TCACCGAGAGGTTTGGCGTGCGCCAGATCGGCGAGTTCTATGGCGCCACAGAGTGCAACTGTAGCATCGC
CAATATGGATGGCAAGGTCGGCTCCTGTGGCTTTAACTCTAGGATCCTGCCCCACGTGTACCCTATCCGC
CTGGTGAAAGTGAATGAGGATACCATGGAGCTGCTGAGAGACGCCCAGGGCCTGTGCATCCCATGTCAGG
CAGGAGAGCCAGGACTGCTGGTGGGACAGATCAATCAGCAGGACCCCCTGCGGAGATTCGATGGCTACGT
GAGCGAGAGCGCCACATCCAAGAAGATCGCCCACAGCGTGTTTTCCAAGGGCGATTCTGCCTACCTGAGC
GGCGACGTGCTGGTCATGGATGAGCTGGGCTACATGTATTTCAGGGACCGCTCTGGCGATACCTTTCGGT
GGAGAGGCGAGAACGTGTCTACCACAGAGGTGGAGGGCGTGCTGAGCAGGCTGCTGGGACAGACAGACGT
GGCCGTGTACGGCGTGGCAGTGCCTGGAGTGGAGGGCAAGGCAGGCATGGCCGCCGTGGCCGACCCTCAC
AGCCTGCTGGATCCAAATGCCATCTATCAGGAGCTGCAGAAGGTGCTGGCACCATACGCAAGGCCCATCT
TCCTGAGACTGCTGCCACAGGTGGACACCACAGGCACCTTCAAGATCCAGAAGACAAGGCTGCAGAGGGA
GGGATTTGACCCAAGGCAGACCTCTGATCGCCTGTTCTTTCTGGACCTGAAGCAGGGCCACTATCTGCCT
CTGAACGAGGCCGTGTACACACGCATCTGCAGCGGCGCCTTTGCCCTGTAA
